Addgene plasmid #67088: pCellFree_G03 TFDP2
Purpose: Standard for cell-free expression benchmarking.
Depositing lab: Kirill Alexandrov. Depositing organization: University of Queensland. Publication: Performance benchmarking of four cell-free protein expression systems. Gagoski D, Polinkovsky ME, Mureev S, Kunert A, Johnston W, Gambin Y, Alexandrov K. Biotechnol Bioeng. 2015 Aug 24. doi: 10.1002/bit.25814. PubMed 26301602.
Backbone
  Vector backbone: pCellFree_G03
  Vector type: Cell-free expression
Growth in bacteria
  Bacterial resistance: Ampicillin, 100 μg/mL
  Growth temperature: 37°C
  Growth strain: DH5alpha
  Copy number: High Copy
Gene/Insert
  Gene/Insert name: TFDP2 (alt name: Transcription factor Dp-2)
  Species: H. sapiens (human)
  Entrez Gene: TFDP2 (a.k.a. DP2)
  Promoter: T7
  Tag / fusion protein: His (N terminal on backbone); EGFP (N terminal on backbone)
  Cloning method: Gateway Cloning
  Sequencing primers: 5′ EGFP-C; 3′ T7 terminal
Terms and licenses: Academic/Nonprofit Terms; Industry Terms: Not Available to Industry
How to cite: pCellFree_G03 TFDP2 was a gift from Kirill Alexandrov (Addgene plasmid # 67088 ; http://n2t.net/addgene:67088 ; RRID:Addgene_67088)
