[The description below was written by a language model from this plasmid's Addgene catalogue record.]
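Description:
pCellFree_G03 TFDP2 is a cell-free expression plasmid built on the pCellFree_G03 backbone, designed to serve as a template for in vitro transcription and translation rather than for expression in living cells. It is maintained in E. coli as a high-copy plasmid under ampicillin selection. The record does not name the origin of replication, and no feature table is provided, so the finer details of the backbone, such as any translation-enhancing leader sequences, are not documented here.

The insert is the human TFDP2 gene, encoding transcription factor Dp-2 (also known as DP2), a dimerisation partner of the E2F family of transcription factors. It was introduced by Gateway recombination cloning, so the open reading frame is expected to be flanked by recombination-site remnants. Transcription is driven by the T7 promoter, which requires T7 RNA polymerase supplied in the reaction, and the use of a T7 terminator sequencing primer suggests that a T7 terminator lies downstream of the insert. The backbone contributes two N-terminal fusion partners, a His tag and EGFP. The product is therefore a His-EGFP-TFDP2 fusion, in which the His tag allows affinity capture or detection and the EGFP provides a fluorescent readout of yield and of the integrity of the translated protein.

The stated purpose is to act as a standard for benchmarking cell-free expression. It was deposited in connection with a comparison of four cell-free protein expression systems, where defined tagged test proteins let expression performance be compared across platforms.
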