>Addgene plasmid #67088 | pCellFree_G03 TFDP2 | addgene partial sequence | sequence record 120271 | EGFP-N 5'-CGTCGCCGTCCAGCTCGACCAG-3'
GCTCTCGCCCTTGCTTGTGCCGTGGTGATGGTGGTGATGGTGGTGACCAGAGGTGCCCATGGTTTCACTT
ACGTGTTTAATGTCTTTACAGACTTTATACATTACTGTCATGGTTAAATAAAATAAAATAAAATAAAATA
AAATAAAATAAAATAAAATAAAATAAAATAAAATAAACTTAAGATGTCCCTATAGTGAGTCGTATTAGAC
GTCAGGTGGCACTTTTCGGGGAAATGTGCGCGGAACCCCTATTTGTTTATTTTTCTAAATACATTCAAAT
ATGTATCCGCTCATGAGACAATAACCCTGATAAATGCTTCAATAATATTGAAAAAGGAAGAGTATGAGTA
TTCAACATTTCCGTGTCGCCCTTATTCCCTTTTTTGCGGCATTTTGCCTTCCTGTTTTTGCTCACCCAGA
AACGCTGGTGAAAGTAAAAGATGCTGAAGATCAGTTGGGTGCACGAGTGGGTTACATCGAACTGGATCTC
AACAGCGGTAAGATCCTTGAGAGTTTTCGCCCCGAAGAACGTTTTCCAATGATGAGCACTTTTAAAGTTC
TGCTATGTGGCGCGGTATTATCCCGTATTGACGCCGGGCAAGAGCAACTCGGTCGCCGCATACACTATTC
TCAGAATGACTTGGTTGAGTACTCACCAGTCACAGAAAAGCATCTTACGGATGGCATGACAGTAAGAGAA
TTATGCAGTGCTGCCATAACCATGAGTGATAACACTGCGGCCAACTTACTTCTGACAACGATCGGAGGAC
CGAAGGAGCTAACCGCTTTTTTGCACAACATGGGGGATCATGTAACTCGCCTTGATCGTTGGGAACCGGA
GCTGAATGAAGCCATACCAAACGACGAGCGTGACACCACGATGCCTGTAGCAATGGCAACAACGTTGCGC
AAACTATTAACTGGCGAACTACTTACTCTA
