>Addgene plasmid #67088 | pCellFree_G03 TFDP2 | addgene partial sequence | sequence record 120273 | T7term 5'-GCTAGTTATTGCTCAGCGG-3'
GGTACCACGCGTACCCAACACACGGACACATGCACGAACACGCATGCAGAGAGATCATACATCATCTATA
GAGAAGTACACGTAAAAGTAAGACTCGTCGTCTGCCAGCTACAACCGAGAAGGCGACGTGAAAGGAACAA
GAAAGGAGGAGGAGGGCGGCCGCTTACACCACTTTGTACAAGAAAGTTGGGTATTCTGGGGAGGAGGAAT
CCTCCTCATCATCTTCCTCATCTTCATCATTGAACGAACAGGGGGTCTCGCCTCGGGACTCGGAGCAGTG
AGAGGCCGCACTGCTGGACTGGTGACTGTTTGGGGCCAGGAACTGCCCAGTTGCTAAGGCCACTTCTGCA
TCCAAGCATAACCCTTGGTTTACACTTGACTGGGGTAAGGTGGCACCAGTGGTCAGGTCTAAATTTGAAA
CTGATTGGGTAGAGTTCAGAAGTAGTCCCTGATTTAACCAAGAAGGTCCTGTGGAGATATCTGTGATATA
ACCTTCTAAAGCCTTTGGCACCAGGGATTTCGCAAGTTTCAGATCCTCCAGAGAGCATTTGCCTGACTCC
AGGCCAAACGACATTCCCATCCGCTTTAGTACTTCTATGTCATCATGGATCTCAAAGGTGTTGTCAAAAT
TGAAAAGATACTCAAACTTGTCACTGGAGATGCTGCAATCTATGACTGTTTTTCTGCTTGTATTGATGAT
TATGAATGGCAGCTGAATGGTAGAGTTCAGAGCCGGCGGGCCCTGGTTTTGCTGCTCATTTTGTCGATTT
CTCTGTACCAGGTTTTTGAAAGCGATTTGCTGTAGGAGAAGTTCTTGCAGCTGGGCCCGCTTCTGCTTTA
TCCGTTCTATCCGCCTCTGCTTCTCTATCTCCAGATTCTGACATTCCTGAGCAGAATTGG
